Addgene plasmid #103234: LSB-hsa-miR-139-3p
Purpose: Used to sense miRNA activity using fluorescence based tools. hsa-miR-139-3p target in 3' UTR of of mKate. miRNA activity can be measured by the repression of mKate2 relative to EBFP2 fluorescent proteins . Plasmid is inherently unstable; please see Depositor Comments
Depositing lab: Ron Weiss. Depositing organization: Massachusetts Institute of Technology. Publication: A mixed antagonistic/synergistic miRNA repression model enables accurate predictions of multi-input miRNA sensor activity. Gam JJ, Babb J, Weiss R. Nat Commun. 2018 Jun 22;9(1):2430. doi: 10.1038/s41467-018-04575-0. PubMed 29934631.
Backbone
  Vector backbone: Low Sensor Backbone (LSB)
  Vector type: Mammalian Expression, Synthetic Biology
Growth in bacteria
  Bacterial resistance: Ampicillin and Kanamycin, 100 & 50 μg/mL
  Growth temperature: 30°C
  Growth strain: NEB Stable
  Copy number: High Copy
Gene/Insert
  Gene/Insert name: hsa-miR-139-3p target
  Species: H. sapiens (human)
  Entrez Gene: MIR139 (a.k.a. MIR139-3p, MIRN139, mir-139)
  Promoter: EF-1a
  Cloning method: Gibson Cloning
Terms and licenses: Academic/Nonprofit Terms; Industry Terms: Not Available to Industry
Depositor comments: Please note that this plasmid is inherently unstable due to a repeating poly A element. We recommend performing a diagnostic digest on multiple colonies upon receipt. The depositors would like to note the presence of several discrepancies between the depositor sequence and physical plasmid sequence. In particular, the sequences upstream and downstream of the puromycin coding region have 10 bp insertions which do not affect the ability to perform puromycin selection. The sequences for those regions within the physical plasmids are as follows: Upstream of Puro: GAATTCGACCGCCTGTCTCAAGGTGCCACC; Downstream of Puro: GCTTTGAGACTACGCGTGAATTCACTCCTC.
How to cite: LSB-hsa-miR-139-3p was a gift from Ron Weiss (Addgene plasmid # 103234 ; http://n2t.net/addgene:103234 ; RRID:Addgene_103234)
