[The description below was written by a language model from this plasmid's Addgene catalogue record and pLannotate feature annotations shown in this document.]
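Description:
LSB-hsa-miR-139-3p is an 11 kb mammalian expression plasmid built on the Low Sensor Backbone (LSB), designed as a two-colour fluorescent sensor of microRNA activity for synthetic biology work. It replicates in E. coli from a high-copy ColE1/pUC-type origin and carries both β-lactamase (AmpR) and an aph(3')-Ia kanamycin resistance gene, so it is selected with ampicillin and kanamycin together. A remnant lac promoter/operator region is also annotated in the bacterial backbone.

The payload consists of two parallel transcription units, each driven by the human EF-1α core promoter with its intron A and terminated by a rabbit β-globin polyadenylation signal. The first expresses the red fluorescent protein mKate2, and according to the record a target site for human miR-139-3p lies in its 3' UTR; this site is not itself annotated in the feature table but would sit in the gap between the mKate2 coding sequence and its poly(A) signal. The second unit expresses the blue protein EBFP2 with no miRNA target and acts as an internal reference. When miR-139-3p is active in a transfected cell, mKate2 is repressed while EBFP2 is unaffected, so the mKate2-to-EBFP2 ratio reports miRNA activity independently of plasmid dose. Gateway attB4, attB1 and attB2 scars flanking the promoters and reporters reflect the modular assembly of these units.

A puromycin N-acetyltransferase gene with its own β-globin poly(A) signal allows puromycin selection in mammalian cells, although no promoter for it is annotated. The depositor notes that the repeated poly(A) elements make the plasmid inherently unstable, and that the physical plasmid has short insertions flanking the puromycin coding region that do not impair selection.
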