Features (pLannotate 1.2.2; 28 found; start..end, strand, type, name):
     87..675     -  rep_origin     ori: high-copy-number ColE1/pMB1/pBR322/pUC origin of replication
    846..1706    -  CDS            AmpR: β-lactamase; bla; confers resistance to ampicillin, carbenicillin, and related antibiotics
   1707..1778    -  promoter       AmpR promoter: bla
   1857..2456    +  CDS            PuroR: puromycin N-acetyltransferase; pac from Streptomyces alboniger; confers resistance to puromycin
   2461..2541    +  CDS            HBB (fragment): HBB_PONPY - Experimental evidence at transcript level: Swiss-Prot protein existence level 2. Involved in oxygen transport from the lung to the various peripheral tissues. From Pongo pygmaeus (Bornean orangutan).
   2612..2667    +  polyA_signal   β-globin poly(A) signal: rabbit β-globin polyadenylation signal (Gil and Proudfoot, 1987)
   3646..3666    +  protein_bind   attB4: mutant version of attB; core recombination site for the Gateway® BP reaction BP Clonase™
   3734..3945    +  promoter       EF-1α core promoter: core promoter for human elongation factor EF-1α
   3946..4884    +  intron         EF-1α intron A: intron upstream of the start codon of human EF-1α
   4911..4931    +  protein_bind   attB1: mutant version of attB; core recombination site for the Gateway® BP reaction BP Clonase™
   4951..5646    +  CDS            mKate2: mKate2 is a basic (constitutively fluorescent) red fluorescent protein published in 2009, derived from Entacmaea quadricolor. It is reported to be a rapidly-maturing monomer with moderate acid sensitivity.
   5666..5690    -  protein_bind   attB2: mutant version of attB; recombination site for the Gateway® BP reaction BP Clonase™
   5838..5912    +  CDS            HBB (fragment): HBB_PONPY - Experimental evidence at transcript level: Swiss-Prot protein existence level 2. Involved in oxygen transport from the lung to the various peripheral tissues. From Pongo pygmaeus (Bornean orangutan).
   5983..6038    +  polyA_signal   β-globin poly(A) signal: rabbit β-globin polyadenylation signal (Gil and Proudfoot, 1987)
   6422..6447    +  misc_feature   SA: splice acceptor site
   7119..7139    +  protein_bind   attB4: mutant version of attB; core recombination site for the Gateway® BP reaction BP Clonase™
   7207..7418    +  promoter       EF-1α core promoter: core promoter for human elongation factor EF-1α
   7419..8357    +  intron         EF-1α intron A: intron upstream of the start codon of human EF-1α
   8384..8404    +  protein_bind   attB1: mutant version of attB; core recombination site for the Gateway® BP reaction BP Clonase™
   8415..9131    +  CDS            EBFP2: EBFP2 is a basic (constitutively fluorescent) blue fluorescent protein published in 2007, derived from Aequorea victoria. It is reported to be a rapidly-maturing monomer with moderate acid sensitivity.
   9139..9163    -  protein_bind   attB2: mutant version of attB; recombination site for the Gateway® BP reaction BP Clonase™
   9167..9247    +  CDS            HBB (fragment): HBB_PONPY - Experimental evidence at transcript level: Swiss-Prot protein existence level 2. Involved in oxygen transport from the lung to the various peripheral tissues. From Pongo pygmaeus (Bornean orangutan).
   9318..9373    +  polyA_signal   β-globin poly(A) signal: rabbit β-globin polyadenylation signal (Gil and Proudfoot, 1987)
   9756..9778    -  protein_bind   lac operator (fragment): The lac repressor binds to the lac operator to inhibit transcription in E. coli. This inhibition can be relieved by adding lactose or isopropyl-β-D-thiogalactopyranoside (IPTG). lac repressor encoded by lacI
   9782..9812    -  promoter       lac promoter: promoter for the E. coli lac operon
   9827..9848    -  protein_bind   CAP binding site: CAP binding activates transcription in the presence of cAMP. E. coli catabolite activator protein
   9861..9900    -  CDS            lacI (fragment): lac repressor; lacI; The lac repressor binds to the lac operator to inhibit transcription in E. coli. This inhibition can be relieved by adding lactose or isopropyl-β-D-thiogalactopyranoside (IPTG).
  10073..10882   +  CDS            KanR: aminoglycoside phosphotransferase; aph(3')-Ia; confers resistance to kanamycin in bacteria or G418 (Geneticin®) in eukaryotes
>Addgene plasmid #103234 | LSB-hsa-miR-139-3p | depositor full sequence | sequence record 195517 | Full Sequence
AATTGAGGGGATAACGCAGGAAAGAACATGTGAGCAAAAGGCCAGCAAAAGGCCAGGAACCGTAAAAAGG
CCGCGTTGCTGGCGTTTTTCCATAGGCTCCGCCCCCCTGACGAGCATCACAAAAATCGACGCTCAAGTCA
GAGGTGGCGAAACCCGACAGGACTATAAAGATACCAGGCGTTTCCCCCTGGAAGCTCCCTCGTGCGCTCT
CCTGTTCCGACCCTGCCGCTTACCGGATACCTGTCCGCCTTTCTCCCTTCGGGAAGCGTGGCGCTTTCTC
ATAGCTCACGCTGTAGGTATCTCAGTTCGGTGTAGGTCGTTCGCTCCAAGCTGGGCTGTGTGCACGAACC
CCCCGTTCAGCCCGACCGCTGCGCCTTATCCGGTAACTATCGTCTTGAGTCCAACCCGGTAAGACACGAC
TTATCGCCACTGGCAGCAGCCACTGGTAACAGGATTAGCAGAGCGAGGTATGTAGGCGGTGCTACAGAGT
TCTTGAAGTGGTGGCCTAACTACGGCTACACTAGAAGAACAGTATTTGGTATCTGCGCTCTGCTGAAGCC
AGTTACCTTCGGAAAAAGAGTTGGTAGCTCTTGATCCGGCAAACAAACCACCGCTGGTAGCGGTGGTTTT
TTTGTTTGCAAGCAGCAGATTACGCGCAGAAAAAAAGGATCTCAAGAAGATCCTTTGATCTTTTCTACGG
GGTCTGACGCTCAGTGGAACGAAAACTCACGTTAAGGGATTTTGGTCATGAGATTATCAAAAAGGATCTT
CACCTAGATCCTTTTAAATTAAAAATGAAGTTTTAAATCAATCTAAAGTATATATGAGTAAACTTGGTCT
GACAGTTACCAATGCTTAATCAGTGAGGCACCTATCTCAGCGATCTGTCTATTTCGTTCATCCATAGTTG
CCTGACTCCCCGTCGTGTAGATAACTACGATACGGGAGGGCTTACCATCTGGCCCCAGTGCTGCAATGAT
ACCGCGAGAACCACGCTCACCGGCTCCAGATTTATCAGCAATAAACCAGCCAGCCGGAAGGGCCGAGCGC
AGAAGTGGTCCTGCAACTTTATCCGCCTCCATCCAGTCTATTAATTGTTGCCGGGAAGCTAGAGTAAGTA
GTTCGCCAGTTAATAGTTTGCGCAACGTTGTTGCCATTGCTACAGGCATCGTGGTGTCACGCTCGTCGTT
TGGTATGGCTTCATTCAGCTCCGGTTCCCAACGATCAAGGCGAGTTACATGATCCCCCATGTTGTGCAAA
AAAGCGGTTAGCTCCTTCGGTCCTCCGATCGTTGTCAGAAGTAAGTTGGCCGCAGTGTTATCACTCATGG
TTATGGCAGCACTGCATAATTCTCTTACTGTCATGCCATCCGTAAGATGCTTTTCTGTGACTGGTGAGTA
CTCAACCAAGTCATTCTGAGAATAGTGTATGCGGCGACCGAGTTGCTCTTGCCCGGCGTCAATACGGGAT
AATACCGCGCCACATAGCAGAACTTTAAAAGTGCTCATCATTGGAAAACGTTCTTCGGGGCGAAAACTCT
CAAGGATCTTACCGCTGTTGAGATCCAGTTCGATGTAACCCACTCGTGCACCCAACTGATCTTCAGCATC
TTTTACTTTCACCAGCGTTTCTGGGTGAGCAAAAACAGGAAGGCAAAATGCCGCAAAAAAGGGAATAAGG
GCGACACGGAAATGTTGAATACTCATACTCTTCCTTTTTCAATATTATTGAAGCATTTATCAGGGTTATT
GTCTCATGAGCGGATACATATTTGAATGTAGCTCCGAATTTCTCGAGGGCTTGTCGACGACGGCGGTCTC
CGTCGTCAGGATCATGAATTCGACCCGCCTGCCACCATGACCGAGTACAAGCCCACGGTGCGCCTCGCCA
CCCGCGACGACGTCCCCCGGGCCGTACGCACCCTCGCCGCCGCGTTCGCCGACTACCCCGCCACGCGCCA
CACCGTCGACCCGGACCGCCACATCGAGCGGGTCACCGAGCTGCAAGAACTCTTCCTCACGCGCGTCGGG
CTCGACATCGGCAAGGTGTGGGTCGCGGACGACGGCGCCGCGGTGGCGGTCTGGACCACGCCGGAGAGCG
TCGAAGCGGGGGCGGTGTTCGCCGAGATCGGCCCGCGCATGGCCGAGTTGAGCGGTTCCCGGCTGGCCGC
GCAGCAACAGATGGAAGGCCTCCTGGCGCCGCACCGGCCCAAGGAGCCCGCGTGGTTCCTGGCCACCGTC
GGCGTCTCGCCCGACCACCAGGGCAAGGGTCTGGGCAGCGCCGTCGTGCTCCCCGGAGTGGAGGCGGCCG
AGCGCGCCGGGGTGCCCGCCTTCCTGGAGACATCCGCGCCCCGCAACCTCCCCTTCTACGAGCGGCTCGG
CTTCACCGTCACCGCCGACGTCGAGGTGCCCGAAGGACCGCGCACCTGGTGCATGACCCGCAAGCCCGGT
GCCTGATACGCGTGAATTCACTCCTCAGGTGCAGGCTGCCTATCAGAAGGTGGTGGCTGGTGTGGCCAAT
GCCCTGGCTCACAAATACCACTGAGATCTTTTTCCCTCTGCCAAAAATTATGGGGACATCATGAAGCCCC
TTGAGCATCTGACTTCTGGCTAATAAAGGAAATTTATTTTCATTGCAATAGTGTGTTGGAATTTTTTGTG
TCTCTCACTCGGAAGGACATATGGGAGGGCAAATCATTTAAAACATCAGAATGAGTATTTGGTTTAGAGT
TTGGCAACATATGCCCATATGCTGGCTGCCATGAACAAAGGTTGGCTATAAAGAGGTCATCAGTATATGA
AACAGCCCCCTGCTGTCCATTCCTTATTCCATAGAAAAGCCTTGACTTGAGGTTAGATTTTTTTTATATT
TTGTTTTGTGTTATTTTTTTCTTTAACATCCCTAAAATTTTCCTTACATGTTTTACTAGCCAGATTTTTC
CTCCTCTCCTGACTACTCCCAGTCATAGCTGTCCCTCTTCTCTTATGGAGATCCCTCGACCTGCAGCCCA
AGCTTGAATTCTCTAGAATTACCCTGTTATCCCTATGCTTGGTTTACCGAGCTCTTATTGGTTTTCAAAC
TTCATTGACTGTGCCCAACGCGCCTGGGAGCTCACGGGGACAGCCCCCCCCCAAAGCCCCCAGGGATGTA
ATTACGTCCCTCCCCCGCTAGGGGGCAGCAGCGAGCCGCCCGGGGCTCCGCTCCGGTCCGGCGCTCCCCC
CGCATCCCCGAGCCGGCAGCGTGCGGGGACAGCCCGGGCACGGGGAAGGTGGCACGGGATCGCTTTCCTC
TGAACGCTTCTCGCTGCTCTTTGAGCCTGCAGACACCTGGGGGGATACGGGGAAAAAGCTAGGCTGAAAG
ACCGGTTCTTAGAATGACACGCGCCTGGGAGCTCACGGGGACAGCCCCCCCCCAAAGCCCCCAGGGATGT
AATTACGTCCCTCCCCCGCTAGGGGGCAGCAGCGAGCCGCCCGGGGCTCCGCTCCGGTCCGGCGCTCCCC
CCGCATCCCCGAGCCGGCAGCGTGCGGGGACAGCCCGGGCACGGGGAAGGTGGCACGGGATCGCTTTCCT
CTGAACGCTTCTCGCTGCTCTTTGAGCCTGCAGACACCTGGGGGGATACGGGGAAAAAGCTAACTTCTGA
GACGACAACTTTGTATAGAAAAGTTGGCTCCGAATTCGCCCTTGACAGCAGAGATCCAGTTTGGTTAATT
AATTGGCTCCGGTGCCCGTCAGTGGGCAGAGCGCACATCGCCCACAGTCCCCGAGAAGTTGTGGGGAGGG
GTCGGCAATTGAACCGGTGCCTAGAGAAGGTGGCGCGGGGTAAACTGGGAAAGTGATGTCGTGTACTGGC
TCCGCCTTTTTCCCGAGGGTGGGGGAGAACCGTATATAAGTGCAGTAGTCGCCGTGAACGTTCTTTTTCG
CAACGGGTTTGCCGCCAGAACACAGGTAAGTGCCGTGTGTGGTTCCCGCGGGCCTGGCCTCTTTACGGGT
TATGGCCCTTGCGTGCCTTGAATTACTTCCACCTGGCTGCAGTACGTGATTCTTGATCCCGAGCTTCGGG
TTGGAAGTGGGTGGGAGAGTTCGAGGCCTTGCGCTTAAGGAGCCCCTTCGCCTCGTGCTTGAGTTGAGGC
CTGGCCTGGGCGCTGGGGCCGCCGCGTGCGAATCTGGTGGCACCTTCGCGCCTGTCTCGCTGCTTTCGAT
AAGTCTCTAGCCATTTAAAATTTTTGATGACCTGCTGCGACGCTTTTTTTCTGGCAAGATAGTCTTGTAA
ATGCGGGCCAAGATCTGCACACTGGTATTTCGGTTTTTGGGGCCGCGGGCGGCGACGGGGCCCGTGCGTC
CCAGCGCACATGTTCGGCGAGGCGGGGCCTGCGAGCGCGGCCACCGAGAATCGGACGGGGGTAGTCTCAA
GCTGGCCGGCCTGCTCTGGTGCCTGGCCTCGCGCCGCCGTGTATCGCCCCGCCCTGGGCGGCAAGGCTGG
CCCGGTCGGCACCAGTTGCGTGAGCGGAAAGATGGCCGCTTCCCGGCCCTGCTGCAGGGAGCTCAAAATG
GAGGACGCGGCGCTCGGGAGAGCGGGCGGGTGAGTCACCCACACAAAGGAAAAGGGCCTTTCCGTCCTCA
GCCGTCGCTTCATGTGACTCCACGGAGTACCGGGCGCCGTCCAGGCACCTCGATTAGTTCTCGAGCTTTT
GGAGTACGTCGTCTTTAGGTTGGGGGGAGGGGTTTTATGCGATGGAGTTTCCCCACACTGAGTGGGTGGA
GACTGAAGTTAGGCCAGCTTGGCACTTGATGTAATTCTCCTTGGAATTTGCCCTTTTTGAGTTTGGATCT
TGGTTCATTCTCAAGCCTCAGACAGTGGTTCAAAGTTTTTTTCTTCCATTTCAGGTGTCGTGAGAAGGGC
GAATTCGACCCAAGTTTGTACAAAAAAGCAGGCTGGATCCAGGTGCCACCATGGTGAGCGAGCTGATTAA
GGAGAACATGCACATGAAGCTGTACATGGAGGGCACCGTGAACAACCACCACTTCAAGTGCACATCCGAG
GGCGAAGGCAAGCCCTACGAGGGCACCCAGACCATGAGAATCAAGGCGGTCGAGGGCGGCCCTCTCCCCT
TCGCCTTCGACATCCTGGCTACCAGCTTCATGTACGGCAGCAAAACCTTCATCAACCACACCCAGGGCAT
CCCCGACTTCTTTAAGCAGTCCTTCCCCGAGGGCTTCACATGGGAGAGAGTCACCACATACGAAGATGGG
GGCGTGCTGACCGCTACCCAGGACACCAGCCTCCAGGACGGCTGCCTCATCTACAACGTCAAGATCAGAG
GGGTGAACTTCCCATCCAACGGCCCTGTGATGCAGAAGAAAACACTCGGCTGGGAGGCCTCCACCGAGAC
ACTGTACCCCGCTGACGGCGGCCTGGAAGGCAGAGCCGACATGGCCCTGAAGCTCGTGGGCGGGGGCCAC
CTGATCTGCAACCTTAAGACCACATACAGATCCAAGAAACCCGCTAAGAACCTCAAGATGCCCGGCGTCT
ACTATGTGGACAGGAGACTGGAAAGAATCAAGGAGGCCGACAAAGAGACATACGTCGAGCAGCACGAGGT
GGCTGTGGCCAGATACTGCGACCTCCCTAGCAAACTGGGGCACAAACTTAATTGAGAATTCTACCACCCA
GCTTTCTTGTACAAAGTGGTACGTCTCAAGACCAGAGGTCTCTGCTTCGCCTCGTACTCCAACAGGGCCG
CGTCTCCAACTCCAACAGGGCCGCGTCTCCAACTCCAACAGGGCCGCGTCTCCAACTCCAACAGGGCCGC
GTCTCCACAACCAGAAGAGACCTGTGCTTCACTCCTCAGGTGCAGGCTGCCTATCAGAAGGTGGTGGCTG
GTGTGGCCAATGCCCTGGCTCACAAATACCACTGAGATCTTTTTCCCTCTGCCAAAAATTATGGGGACAT
CATGAAGCCCCTTGAGCATCTGACTTCTGGCTAATAAAGGAAATTTATTTTCATTGCAATAGTGTGTTGG
AATTTTTTGTGTCTCTCACTCGGAAGGACATATGGGAGGGCAAATCATTTAAAACATCAGAATGAGTATT
TGGTTTAGAGTTTGGCAACATATGCCCATATGCTGGCTGCCATGAACAAAGGTTGGCTATAAAGAGGTCA
TCAGTATATGAAACAGCCCCCTGCTGTCCATTCCTTATTCCATAGAAAAGCCTTGACTTGAGGTTAGATT
TTTTTTATATTTTGTTTTGTGTTATTTTTTTCTTTAACATCCCTAAAATTTTCCTTACATGTTTTACTAG
CCAGATTTTTCCTCCTCTCCTGACTACTCCCAGTCATAGCTGTCCCTCTTCTCTTATGGAGATCCCGAGC
GGTGCGTTTTTATGCTTGTAGTATTGTATAATGTTTTTAAGATCCAAGCTTCTGACCTCTTCTCTTCCTC
CCACAGGGCCTCGAGACAATTGCATCGATGGTACCAGTGAAAGTCTGCAATGAATTCGAGTTGGCGCGCC
TGTCATTCTAAATCTCTCTTTCAGCCTAAAGCTTTTTCCCCGTATCCCCCCAGGTGTCTGCAGGCTCAAA
GAGCAGCGAGAAGCGTTCAGAGGAAAGCGATCCCGTGCCACCTTCCCCGTGCCCGGGCTGTCCCCGCACG
CTGCCGGCTCGGGGATGCGGGGGGAGCGCCGGACCGGAGCGGAGCCCCGGGCGGCTCGCTGCTGCCCCCT
AGCGGGGGAGGGACGTAATTACATCCCTGGGGGCTTTGGGAGGGGGCTGTCCCCGTGAGCTCCCAGGCGC
GCCTGTCATTCTAAATCTCTCTTTCAGCCTAAAGCTTTTTCCCCGTATCCCCCCAGGTGTCTGCAGGCTC
AAAGAGCAGCGAGAAGCGTTCAGAGGAAAGCGATCCCGTGCCACCTTCCCCGTGCCCGGGCTGTCCCCGC
ACGCTGCCGGCTCGGGGATGCGGGGGGAGCGCCGGACCGGAGCGGAGCCCCGGGCGGCTCGCTGCTGCCC
CCTAGCGGGGGAGGGACGTAATTACATCCCTGGGGGCTTTGGGGGGGGGCTGTCCCCGTGAGCTCCCAGG
CGCGCCAACTCGGTACCGTATCGATGTCGACGTTAACGCTAGTGATATCAACTTTGTATAGAAAAGTTGG
CTCCGAATTCGCCCTTGACAGCAGAGATCCAGTTTGGTTAATTAATTGGCTCCGGTGCCCGTCAGTGGGC
AGAGCGCACATCGCCCACAGTCCCCGAGAAGTTGTGGGGAGGGGTCGGCAATTGAACCGGTGCCTAGAGA
AGGTGGCGCGGGGTAAACTGGGAAAGTGATGTCGTGTACTGGCTCCGCCTTTTTCCCGAGGGTGGGGGAG
AACCGTATATAAGTGCAGTAGTCGCCGTGAACGTTCTTTTTCGCAACGGGTTTGCCGCCAGAACACAGGT
AAGTGCCGTGTGTGGTTCCCGCGGGCCTGGCCTCTTTACGGGTTATGGCCCTTGCGTGCCTTGAATTACT
TCCACCTGGCTGCAGTACGTGATTCTTGATCCCGAGCTTCGGGTTGGAAGTGGGTGGGAGAGTTCGAGGC
CTTGCGCTTAAGGAGCCCCTTCGCCTCGTGCTTGAGTTGAGGCCTGGCCTGGGCGCTGGGGCCGCCGCGT
GCGAATCTGGTGGCACCTTCGCGCCTGTCTCGCTGCTTTCGATAAGTCTCTAGCCATTTAAAATTTTTGA
TGACCTGCTGCGACGCTTTTTTTCTGGCAAGATAGTCTTGTAAATGCGGGCCAAGATCTGCACACTGGTA
TTTCGGTTTTTGGGGCCGCGGGCGGCGACGGGGCCCGTGCGTCCCAGCGCACATGTTCGGCGAGGCGGGG
CCTGCGAGCGCGGCCACCGAGAATCGGACGGGGGTAGTCTCAAGCTGGCCGGCCTGCTCTGGTGCCTGGC
CTCGCGCCGCCGTGTATCGCCCCGCCCTGGGCGGCAAGGCTGGCCCGGTCGGCACCAGTTGCGTGAGCGG
AAAGATGGCCGCTTCCCGGCCCTGCTGCAGGGAGCTCAAAATGGAGGACGCGGCGCTCGGGAGAGCGGGC
GGGTGAGTCACCCACACAAAGGAAAAGGGCCTTTCCGTCCTCAGCCGTCGCTTCATGTGACTCCACGGAG
TACCGGGCGCCGTCCAGGCACCTCGATTAGTTCTCGAGCTTTTGGAGTACGTCGTCTTTAGGTTGGGGGG
AGGGGTTTTATGCGATGGAGTTTCCCCACACTGAGTGGGTGGAGACTGAAGTTAGGCCAGCTTGGCACTT
GATGTAATTCTCCTTGGAATTTGCCCTTTTTGAGTTTGGATCTTGGTTCATTCTCAAGCCTCAGACAGTG
GTTCAAAGTTTTTTTCTTCCATTTCAGGTGTCGTGAGAAGGGCGAATTCGACCCAAGTTTGTACAAAAAA
GCAGGCTCGCCACCATGGTGAGCAAGGGCGAGGAGCTGTTCACCGGGGTGGTGCCCATCCTGGTCGAGCT
GGACGGCGACGTAAACGGCCACAAGTTCAGCGTGAGGGGCGAGGGCGAGGGCGATGCCACCAACGGCAAG
CTGACCCTGAAGTTCATCTGCACCACCGGCAAGCTGCCCGTGCCCTGGCCCACCCTCGTGACCACCCTGA
GCCACGGCGTGCAGTGCTTCGCCCGCTACCCCGACCACATGAAGCAGCACGACTTCTTCAAGTCCGCCAT
GCCCGAAGGCTACGTCCAGGAGCGCACCATCTTCTTCAAGGACGACGGCACCTACAAGACCCGCGCCGAG
GTGAAGTTCGAGGGCGACACCCTAGTGAACCGCATCGAGCTGAAGGGCGTCGACTTCAAGGAGGACGGCA
ACATCCTGGGGCACAAGCTGGAGTACAACTTCAACAGCCACAACATCTATATCATGGCCGTCAAGCAGAA
GAACGGCATCAAGGTGAACTTCAAGATCCGCCACAACGTGGAGGACGGCAGCGTGCAGCTCGCCGACCAC
TACCAGCAGAACACCCCCATCGGCGACGGCCCCGTGCTGCTGCCCGACAGCCACTACCTGAGCACCCAGT
CCGTGCTGAGCAAAGACCCCAACGAGAAGCGCGATCACATGGTCCTGCTGGAGTTCCGCACCGCCGCCGG
GATCACTCTCGGCATGGACGAGCTGTACAAGTAATACCACCCAGCTTTCTTGTACAAAGTGGTACGCGTG
AATTCACTCCTCAGGTGCAGGCTGCCTATCAGAAGGTGGTGGCTGGTGTGGCCAATGCCCTGGCTCACAA
ATACCACTGAGATCTTTTTCCCTCTGCCAAAAATTATGGGGACATCATGAAGCCCCTTGAGCATCTGACT
TCTGGCTAATAAAGGAAATTTATTTTCATTGCAATAGTGTGTTGGAATTTTTTGTGTCTCTCACTCGGAA
GGACATATGGGAGGGCAAATCATTTAAAACATCAGAATGAGTATTTGGTTTAGAGTTTGGCAACATATGC
CCATATGCTGGCTGCCATGAACAAAGGTTGGCTATAAAGAGGTCATCAGTATATGAAACAGCCCCCTGCT
GTCCATTCCTTATTCCATAGAAAAGCCTTGACTTGAGGTTAGATTTTTTTTATATTTTGTTTTGTGTTAT
TTTTTTCTTTAACATCCCTAAAATTTTCCTTACATGTTTTACTAGCCAGATTTTTCCTCCTCTCCTGACT
ACTCCCAGTCATAGCTGTCCCTCTTCTCTTATGGAGATCCCTCGACCTGCAGCCCAAGCTTGGCGTAATC
ATGGTCATAGCTGTTTCCTGTGTGAAATTGTTATCCGCTCACAATTCCACACAACATACGAGCCGGAAGC
ATAAAGTGTAAAGCCTGGGGTGCCTAATGAGTGAGCTAACTCACATTAATTGCGTTGCGCTCACTGCCCG
CTTTCCAGTCGGGAAACCTGTCGTGCCAGCGGATCGACAGTACTAAGCTTGGTCTAATACCCAATCTCTC
GTCTTATCCAGATGTTTTATACGCCTCTGGCCCGTGTCTCAAAATCTCTGATGTTACATTGCACAAGATA
AAATAATATCATCATGAACAATAAAACTGTCTGCTTACATAAACAGTAATACAAGGGGTGTTATGAGCCA
TATTCAACGGGAAACGTCGAGGCCGCGATTAAATTCCAACATGGATGCTGATTTATATGGGTATAAATGG
GCTCGCGATAATGTCGGGCAATCAGGTGCGACAATCTATCGCTTGTATGGGAAGCCCGATGCGCCAGAGT
TGTTTCTGAAACATGGCAAAGGTAGCGTTGCCAATGATGTTACAGATGAGATGGTCAGACTAAACTGGCT
GACGGAATTTATGCCTCTTCCGACCATCAAGCATTTTATCCGTACTCCTGATGATGCATGGTTACTCACC
ACTGCGATCCCCGGAAAAACAGCATTCCAGGTATTAGAAGAATATCCTGATTCAGGTGAAAATATTGTTG
ATGCGCTGGCAGTGTTCCTGCGCCGGTTGCATTCGATTCCTGTTTGTAATTGTCCTTTTAACAGCGATCG
CGTATTTCGTCTCGCTCAGGCGCAATCACGAATGAATAACGGTTTGGTTGATGCGAGTGATTTTGATGAC
GAGCGTAATGGCTGGCCTGTTGAACAAGTCTGGAAAGAAATGCATAAACTTTTGCCATTCTCACCGGATT
CAGTCGTCACTCATGGTGATTTCTCACTTGATAACCTTATTTTTGACGAGGGGAAATTAATAGGTTGTAT
TGATGTTGGACGAGTCGGAATCGCAGACCGATACCAGGATCTTGCCATCCTATGGAACTGCCTCGGTGAG
TTTTCTCCTTCATTACAGAAACGGCTTTTTCAAAAATATGGTATTGATAATCCTGATATGAATAAATTGC
AGTTTCATTTGATGCTCGATGAGTTTTTCTAATCAGAATTGGTTAATTGGTTGTAACACTGGCAGAGCAT
TACGCTGACTTGACGGGACGGCGCAAGCTCATGACCAAAATCCCTTAACGTGAGTTACGCGTCGTTCCAC
TGAGCGTCAGAGGTATCACTAGTATTACAGAGGTAAGTTATAACAGTCGCCTAACCC
