>Addgene plasmid #103234 | LSB-hsa-miR-139-3p | depositor partial sequence | sequence record 195518 | hsa-miR-139-3p target
ACTCCAACAGGGCCGCGTCTCCA
