>Addgene plasmid #103234 | LSB-hsa-miR-139-3p | addgene partial sequence | sequence record 269452 | mKate2-F 5'-ACCCGCTAAGAACCTCAAGA-3'
ATCAAGGAGGCCGACAAAGAGACATACGTCGAGCAGCACGAGGTGGCTGTGGCCAGATACTGCGACCTCC
CTAGCAAACTGGGGCACAAACTTAATTGAGAATTCTACCACCCAGCTTTCTTGTACAAAGTGGTACGTCT
CAAGACCAGAGGTCTCTGCTTCGCCTCGTACTCCAACAGGGCCGCGTCTCCAACTCCAACAGGGCCGCGT
CTCCAACTCCAACAGGGCCGCGTCTCCAACTCCAACAGGGCCGCGTCTCCACAACCAGAAGAGACCTGTG
CTTCACTCCTCAGGTGCAGGCTGCCTATCAGAAGGTGGTGGCTGGTGTGGCCAATGCCCTGGCTCACAAA
TACCACTGAGATCTTTTTCCCTCTGCCAAAAATTATGGGGACATCATGAAGCCCCTTGAGCATCTGACTT
CTGGCTAATAAAGGAAATTTATTTTCATTGCAATAGTGTGTTGGAATTTTTTGTGTCTCTCACTCGGAAG
GACATATGGGAGGGCAAATCATTTAAAACATCAGAATGAGTATTTGGTTTAGAGTTTGGCAACATATGCC
CATATGCTGGCTGCCATGAACAAAGGTTGGCTATAAAGAGGTCATCAGTATATGAAACAGCCCCCTGCTG
TCCATTCCTTATTCCATAGAAAAGCCTTGACTTGAGGTTAGATTTTTTTTATATTTTGTTTTGTG
